Addgene plasmid #105839: pBad-HPII
Purpose: expresses E. coli HPII catalase with N-terminal 6x his tag
Depositing lab: Ryan Mehl. Depositing organization: Oregon State University. Publication: Chemical Biology & Biochemistry Laboratory : Using Genetic Code Expansion Manual. Mehl R, van Zee K, Kean K. 2020.
Backbone
  Vector backbone: pBad
  Backbone manufacturer: Invitrogen
  Backbone size w/o insert (bp): 4100
  Total vector size (bp): 6476
  Vector type: Bacterial Expression
Growth in bacteria
  Bacterial resistance: Ampicillin, 100 μg/mL
  Growth temperature: 37°C
  Growth strain: DH5alpha
  Copy number: Low Copy
Gene/Insert
  Gene/Insert name: hydroperoxidase II catalase (alt name: HPII)
  Species: E. coli
  Insert size (bp): 2376
  Promoter: pBad/arabinose
  Tag / fusion protein: 6x his tag (N terminal on backbone)
  Cloning method: Restriction Enzyme; 5′ cloning site XhoI (not destroyed); 3′ cloning site KpnI (not destroyed)
  Sequencing primers: 5′ ATGCCATAGCATTTTTATCC; 3′ GATTTAATCTGTATCAGG
Terms and licenses: Academic/Nonprofit Terms; Industry Terms: Not Available to Industry
Depositor comments: Please visit https://openlibrary-repo.ecampusontario.ca/jspui/handle/123456789/838 for Chemical Biology & Biochemistry Laboratory Using Genetic Code Expansion Manual.
How to cite: pBad-HPII was a gift from Ryan Mehl (Addgene plasmid # 105839 ; http://n2t.net/addgene:105839 ; RRID:Addgene_105839)
