[The description below was written by a language model from this plasmid's Addgene catalogue record and pLannotate feature annotations shown in this document.]
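Description:
pBad-HPII is a bacterial expression plasmid built on the Invitrogen pBad backbone for arabinose-inducible production of Escherichia coli hydroperoxidase II (HPII) catalase, the product of the katE gene, which breaks down hydrogen peroxide into water and oxygen. The plasmid replicates in E. coli from a ColE1/pBR322-type origin, accompanied by the pBR322 bom region and only a fragment of rop, and it is selected with ampicillin through a β-lactamase gene driven by its own promoter. The catalogue lists it as low copy, whereas the automated annotation labels the origin family generically as high-copy. The catalogue also gives a total size of 6476 bp, while the sequenced record used for annotation is 6,354 nt, a modest discrepancy that the record does not explain.

Expression is controlled by the araBAD promoter together with the divergently transcribed araC regulator, so transcription is kept low without L-arabinose and switched on, in a dose-responsive way, when it is added. Downstream of the promoter, the backbone supplies an N-terminal leader. It comprises the 6xHis tag (detected by the annotation software as a fragment of a composite tag), the T7 gene 10 leader that promotes efficient translation, and the Xpress epitope with its enterokinase cleavage site. The katE coding sequence, cloned between XhoI and KpnI sites, follows in frame. Transcription ends at the rrnB T1 and T2 terminators, which are preceded by a piece of 5S rRNA sequence from the same operon. The plasmid is used to overexpress His-tagged catalase for affinity purification, and it was deposited in connection with a teaching laboratory manual on chemical biology and genetic code expansion.
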