Features (pLannotate 1.2.2; 14 found; start..end, strand, type, name):
     14..602     +  rep_origin     ori: high-copy-number ColE1/pMB1/pBR322/pUC origin of replication
    788..928     -  misc_feature   bom: basis of mobility region from pBR322
   1030..1070    -  CDS            rop (fragment): Rop protein, which maintains plasmids at low copy number; rop
   1192..2070    -  CDS            araC: L-arabinose regulatory protein; araC
   2097..2381    +  promoter       araBAD promoter: araBAD; promoter of the L-arabinose operon of E. coli; the araC regulatory gene is transcribed in the opposite direction (Guzman et al., 1995)
   2427..2447    +  CDS            capTEV™ (fragment): composite tag for in vivo biotinylation, TEV protease cleavage, and 6xHis tagging
   2448..2480    +  CDS            T7 tag (gene 10 leader): leader peptide from bacteriophage T7 gene 10 promotes efficient translation in E. coli
   2484..2507    +  CDS            Xpress™ tag: Xpress™ epitope tag, including an enterokinase recognition and cleavage site
   2532..4787    +  CDS            katE: CATE_ECOLI - Experimental evidence at protein level: Swiss-Prot protein existence level 1. Decomposes hydrogen peroxide into water and oxygen; serves to protect cells from the toxic effects of hydrogen peroxide. From Escherichia coli (strain K12).
   4902..5017    +  ncRNA          5S rRNA: Accession: RF00001 - 5S ribosomal RNA
   5021..5107    +  terminator     rrnB T1 terminator: Escherichia coli rrnB; transcription terminator T1 from the E. coli rrnB gene
   5199..5226    +  terminator     rrnB T2 terminator: transcription terminator T2 from the E. coli rrnB gene
   5245..5336    +  promoter       AmpR promoter: bla
   5337..6197    +  CDS            AmpR: β-lactamase; bla; confers resistance to ampicillin, carbenicillin, and related antibiotics
>Addgene plasmid #105839 | pBad-HPII | addgene full sequence | sequence record 205523 | Addgene NGS Result
TCAAAGGATCTTCTTGAGATCCTTTTTTTCTGCGCGTAATCTGCTGCTTGCAAACAAAAAAACCACCGCT
ACCAGCGGTGGTTTGTTTGCCGGATCAAGAGCTACCAACTCTTTTTCCGAAGGTAACTGGCTTCAGCAGA
GCGCAGATACCAAATACTGTCCTTCTAGTGTAGCCGTAGTTAGGCCACCACTTCAAGAACTCTGTAGCAC
CGCCTACATACCTCGCTCTGCTAATCCTGTTACCAGTGGCTGCTGCCAGTGGCGATAAGTCGTGTCTTAC
CGGGTTGGACTCAAGACGATAGTTACCGGATAAGGCGCAGCGGTCGGGCTGAACGGGGGGTTCGTGCACA
CAGCCCAGCTTGGAGCGAACGACCTACACCGAACTGAGATACCTACAGCGTGAGCTATGAGAAAGCGCCA
CGCTTCCCGAAGGGAGAAAGGCGGACAGGTATCCGGTAAGCGGCAGGGTCGGAACAGGAGAGCGCACGAG
GGAGCTTCCAGGGGGAAACGCCTGGTATCTTTATAGTCCTGTCGGGTTTCGCCACCTCTGACTTGAGCGT
CGATTTTTGTGATGCTCGTCAGGGGGGCGGAGCCTATGGAAAAACGCCAGCAACGCGGCCTTTTTACGGT
TCCTGGCCTTTTGCTGGCCTTTTGCTCACATGTTCTTTCCTGCGTTATCCCCTGATTCTGTGGATAACCG
TATTACCGCCTTTGAGTGAGCTGATACCGCTCGCCGCAGCCGAACGACCGAGCGCAGCGAGTCAGTGAGC
GAGGAAGCGGAAGAGCGCCTGATGCGGTATTTTCTCCTTACGCATCTGTGCGGTATTTCACACCGCATAT
GGTGCACTCTCAGTACAATCTGCTCTGATGCCGCATAGTTAAGCCAGTATACACTCCGCTATCGCTACGT
GACTGGGTCATGGCTGCGCCCCGACACCCGCCAACACCCGCTGACGCGCCCTGACGGGCTTGTCTGCTCC
CGGCATCCGCTTACAGACAAGCTGTGACCGTCTCCGGGAGCTGCATGTGTCAGAGGTTTTCACCGTCATC
ACCGAAACGCGCGAGGCAGCAGATCAATTCGCGCGCGAAGGCGAAGCGGCATGCATAATGTGCCTGTCAA
ATGGACGAAGCAGGGATTCTGCAAACCCTATGCTACTCCGTCAAGCCGTCAATTGTCTGATTCGTTACCA
ATTATGACAACTTGACGGCTACATCATTCACTTTTTCTTCACAACCGGCACGGAACTCGCTCGGGCTGGC
CCCGGTGCATTTTTTAAATACCCGCGAGAAATAGAGTTGATCGTCAAAACCAACATTGCGACCGACGGTG
GCGATAGGCATCCGGGTGGTGCTCAAAAGCAGCTTCGCCTGGCTGATACGTTGGTCCTCGCGCCAGCTTA
AGACGCTAATCCCTAACTGCTGGCGGAAAAGATGTGACAGACGCGACGGCGACAAGCAAACATGCTGTGC
GACGCTGGCGATATCAAAATTGCTGTCTGCCAGGTGATCGCTGATGTACTGACAAGCCTCGCGTACCCGA
TTATCCATCGGTGGATGGAGCGACTCGTTAATCGCTTCCATGCGCCGCAGTAACAATTGCTCAAGCAGAT
TTATCGCCAGCAGCTCCGAATAGCGCCCTTCCCCTTGCCCGGCGTTAATGATTTGCCCAAACAGGTCGCT
GAAATGCGGCTGGTGCGCTTCATCCGGGCGAAAGAACCCCGTATTGGCAAATATTGACGGCCAGTTAAGC
CATTCATGCCAGTAGGCGCGCGGACGAAAGTAAACCCACTGGTGATACCATTCGCGAGCCTCCGGATGAC
GACCGTAGTGATGAATCTCTCCTGGCGGGAACAGCAAAATATCACCCGGTCGGCAAACAAATTCTCGTCC
CTGATTTTTCACCACCCCCTGACCGCGAATGGTGAGATTGAGAATATAACCTTTCATTCCCAGCGGTCGG
TCGATAAAAAAATCGAGATAACCGTTGGCCTCAATCGGCGTTAAACCCGCCACCAGATGGGCATTAAACG
AGTATCCCGGCAGCAGGGGATCATTTTGCGCTTCAGCCATACTTTTCATACTCCCGCCATTCAGAGAAGA
AACCAATTGTCCATATTGCATCAGACATTGCCGTCACTGCGTCTTTTACTGGCTCTTCTCGCTAACCAAA
CCGGTAACCCCGCTTATTAAAAGCATTCTGTAACAAAGCGGGACCAAAGCCATGACAAAAACGCGTAACA
AAAGTGTCTATAATCACGGCAGAAAAGTCCACATTGATTATTTGCACGGCGTCACACTTTGCTATGCCAT
AGCATTTTTATCCATAAGATTAGCGGATCCTACCTGACGCTTTTTATCGCAACTCTCTACTGTTTCTCCA
TACCCGTTTTTTGGGCTAACAGGAGGAATTAACCATGGGGGGTTCTCATCATCATCATCATCATGGTATG
GCTAGCATGACTGGTGGACAGCAAATGGGTCGGGATCTGTACGACGATGACGATAAGGATCGATGGGGAT
CCGAGCTCGAGTCGCAACATAACGAAAAGAACCCACATCAGCACCAGTCACCACTACACGATTCCAGCGA
AGCGAAACCGGGGATGGACTCACTGGCACCTGAGGACGGCTCTCATCGTCCAGCGGCTGAACCAACACCG
CCAGGTGCACAACCTACCGCCCCAGGGAGCCTGAAAGCCCCTGATACGCGTAACGAAAAACTTAATTCTC
TGGAAGACGTACGCAAAGGCAGTGAAAATTATGCGCTGACCACTAATCAGGGCGTGCGCATCGCCGACGA
TCAAAACTCACTGCGTGCCGGTAGCCGTGGTCCAACGCTGCTGGAAGATTTTATTCTGCGCGAGAAAATC
ACCCACTTTGACCATGAGCGCATTCCGGAACGTATTGTTCATGCACGCGGATCAGCCGCTCACGGTTATT
TCCAGCCATATAAAAGCTTAAGCGATATTACCAAAGCGGATTTCCTCTCAGATCCGAACAAAATCACCCC
AGTATTTGTACGTTTCTCTACCGTTCAGGGTGGTGCTGGCTCTGCTGATACCGTGCGTGATATCCGTGGC
TTTGCCACCAAGTTCTATACCGAAGAGGGTATTTTTGACCTCGTTGGCAATAACACGCCAATCTTCTTTA
TCCAGGATGCGCATAAATTCCCCGATTTTGTTCATGCGGTAAAACCAGAACCGCACTGGGCAATTCCACA
AGGGCAAAGTGCCCACGATACTTTCTGGGATTATGTTTCTCTGCAACCTGAAACTCTGCACAACGTGATG
TGGGCGATGTCGGATCGCGGCATCCCCCGCAGTTACCGCACCATGGAAGGCTTCGGTATTCACACCTTCC
GCCTGATTAATGCCGAAGGGAAGGCAACGTTTGTACGTTTCCACTGGAAACCACTGGCAGGTAAAGCCTC
ACTCGTTTGGGATGAAGCACAAAAACTCACCGGACGTGACCCGGACTTCCACCGCCGCGAGTTGTGGGAA
GCCATTGAAGCAGGCGATTTTCCGGAATACGAACTGGGCTTCCAGTTGATTCCTGAAGAAGATGAATTCA
AGTTCGACTTCGATCTTCTCGATCCAACCAAACTTATCCCGGAAGAACTGGTGCCCGTTCAGCGTGTCGG
CAAAATGGTGCTCAATCGCAACCCGGATAACTTCTTTGCTGAAAACGAACAGGCGGCTTTCCATCCTGGG
CATATCGTGCCGGGACTGGACTTCACCAACGATCCGCTGTTGCAGGGACGTTTGTTCTCCTATACCGATA
CACAAATCAGTCGTCTTGGTGGGCCGAATTTCCATGAGATTCCGATTAACCGTCCGACCTGCCCTTACCA
TAATTTCCAGCGTGACGGCATGCATCGCATGGGGATCGACACTAACCCGGCGAATTACGAACCGAACTCG
ATTAACGATAACTGGCCGCGCGAAACACCGCCGGGGCCGAAACGCGGCGGTTTTGAATCATACCAGGAGC
GCGTGGAAGGCAATAAAGTTCGCGAGCGCAGCCCATCGTTTGGCGAATATTATTCCCATCCGCGTCTGTT
CTGGCTAAGTCAGACGCCATTTGAGCAGCGCCATATTGTCGATGGTTTCAGTTTTGAGTTAAGCAAAGTC
GTTCGTCCGTATATTCGTGAGCGCGTTGTTGACCAGCTGGCGCATATTGATCTCACTCTGGCCCAGGCGG
TGGCGAAAAATCTCGGTATCGAACTGACTGACGACCAGCTGAATATCACCCCACCTCCGGACGTCAACGG
TCTGAAAAAGGATCCATCCTTAAGTTTGTACGCCATTCCTGACGGTGATGTGAAAGGTCGCGTGGTAGCG
ATTTTACTTAATGATGAAGTGAGATCGGCAGACCTTCTGGCCATTCTCAAGGCGCTGAAGGCCAAAGGCG
TTCATGCCAAACTGCTCTACTCCCGAATGGGTGAAGTGACTGCGGATGACGGTACGGTGTTGCCTATAGC
CGCTACCTTTGCCGGTGCACCTTCGCTGACGGTCGATGCGGTCATTGTCCCTTGCGGCAATATCGCGGAT
ATCGCTGACAACGGCGATGCCAACTACTACCTGATGGAAGCCTACAAACACCTTAAACCGATTGCGCTGG
CGGGTGACGCGCGCAAGTTTAAAGCAACAATCAAGATCGCTGACCAGGGTGAAGAAGGGATTGTGGAAGC
TGACAGCGCTGACGGTAGTTTTATGGATGAACTGCTAACGCTGATGGCAGCACACCGCGTGTGGTCACGC
ATTCCTAAGATTGACAAAATTCCTGCCTGATGGGGTACCATATGGGAATTCGAAGCTTGGCTGTTTTGGC
GGATGAGAGAAGATTTTCAGCCTGATACAGATTAAATCAGAACGCAGAAGCGGTCTGATAAAACAGAATT
TGCCTGGCGGCAGTAGCGCGGTGGTCCCACCTGACCCCATGCCGAACTCAGAAGTGAAACGCCGTAGCGC
CGATGGTAGTGTGGGGTCTCCCCATGCGAGAGTAGGGAACTGCCAGGCATCAAATAAAACGAAAGGCTCA
GTCGAAAGACTGGGCCTTTCGTTTTATCTGTTGTTTGTCGGTGAACGCTCTCCTGAGTAGGACAAATCCG
CCGGGAGCGGATTTGAACGTTGCGAAGCAACGGCCCGGAGGGTGGCGGGCAGGACGCCCGCCATAAACTG
CCAGGCATCAAATTAAGCAGAAGGCCATCCTGACGGATGGCCTTTTTGCGTTTCTACAAACTCTTTTGTT
TATTTTTCTAAATACATTCAAATATGTATCCGCTCATGAGACAATAACCCTGATAAATGCTTCAATAATA
TTGAAAAAGGAAGAGTATGAGTATTCAACATTTCCGTGTCGCCCTTATTCCCTTTTTTGCGGCATTTTGC
CTTCCTGTTTTTGCTCACCCAGAAACGCTGGTGAAAGTAAAAGATGCTGAAGATCAGTTGGGTGCACGAG
TGGGTTACATCGAACTGGATCTCAACAGCGGTAAGATCCTTGAGAGTTTTCGCCCCGAAGAACGTTTTCC
AATGATGAGCACTTTTAAAGTTCTGCTATGTGGCGCGGTATTATCCCGTGTTGACGCCGGGCAAGAGCAA
CTCGGTCGCCGCATACACTATTCTCAGAATGACTTGGTTGAGTACTCACCAGTCACAGAAAAGCATCTTA
CGGATGGCATGACAGTAAGAGAATTATGCAGTGCTGCCATAACCATGAGTGATAACACTGCGGCCAACTT
ACTTCTGACAACGATCGGAGGACCGAAGGAGCTAACCGCTTTTTTGCACAACATGGGGGATCATGTAACT
CGCCTTGATCGTTGGGAACCGGAGCTGAATGAAGCCATACCAAACGACGAGCGTGACACCACGATGCCTG
TAGCAATGGCAACAACGTTGCGCAAACTATTAACTGGCGAACTACTTACTCTAGCTTCCCGGCAACAATT
AATAGACTGGATGGAGGCGGATAAAGTTGCAGGACCACTTCTGCGCTCGGCCCTTCCGGCTGGCTGGTTT
ATTGCTGATAAATCTGGAGCCGGTGAGCGTGGGTCTCGCGGTATCATTGCAGCACTGGGGCCAGATGGTA
AGCCCTCCCGTATCGTAGTTATCTACACGACGGGGAGTCAGGCAACTATGGATGAACGAAATAGACAGAT
CGCTGAGATAGGTGCCTCACTGATTAAGCATTGGTAACTGTCAGACCAAGTTTACTCATATATACTTTAG
ATTGATTTAAAACTTCATTTTTAATTTAAAAGGATCTAGGTGAAGATCCTTTTTGATAATCTCATGACCA
AAATCCCTTAACGTGAGTTTTCGTTCCACTGAGCGTCAGACCCCGTAGAAAAGA
