>Addgene plasmid #105839 | pBad-HPII | depositor partial sequence | sequence record 200459 | HPII insert
ATGGGGGGTTCTCATCATCATCATCATCATGGTATGGCTAGCATGACTGGTGGACAGCAAATGGGTCGGG
ATCTGTACGACGATGACGATAAGGATCGATGGGGATCCGAGCTCGAGTCGCAACATAACGAAAAGAACCC
ACATCAGCACCAGTCACCACTACACGATTCCAGCGAAGCGAAACCGGGGATGGACTCACTGGCACCTGAG
GACGGCTCTCATCGTCCAGCGGCTGAACCAACACCGCCAGGTGCACAACCTACCGCCCCAGGGAGCCTGA
AAGCCCCTGATACGCGTAACGAAAAACTTAATTCTCTGGAAGACGTACGCAAAGGCAGTGAAAATTATGC
GCTGACCACTAATCAGGGCGTGCGCATCGCCGACGATCAAAACTCACTGCGTGCCGGTAGCCGTGGTCCA
ACGCTGCTGGAAGATTTTATTCTGCGCGAGAAAATCACCCACTTTGACCATGAGCGCATTCCGGAACGTA
TTGTTCATGCACGCGGATCAGCCGCTCACGGTTATTTCCAGCCATATAAAAGCTTAAGCGATATTACCAA
AGCGGATTTCCTCTCAGATCCGAACAAAATCACCCCAGTATTTGTACGTTTCTCTACCGTTCAGGGTGGT
GCTGGCTCTGCTGATACCGTGCGTGATATCCGTGGCTTTGCCACCAAGTTCTATACCGAAGAGGGTATTT
TTGACCTCGTTGGCAATAACACGCCAATCTTCTTTATCCAGGATGCGCATAAATTCCCCGATTTTGTTCA
TGCGGTAAAACCAGAACCGCACTGGGCAATTCCACAAGGGCAAAGTGCCCACGATACTTTCTGGGATTAT
GTTTCTCTGCAACCTGAAACTCTGCACAACGTGATGTGGGCGATGTCGGATCGCGGCATCCCCCGCAGTT
ACCGCACCATGGAAGGCTTCGGTATTCACACCTTCCGCCTGATTAATGCCGAAGGGAAGGCAACGTTTGT
ACGTTTCCACTGGAAACCACTGGCAGGTAAAGCCTCACTCGTTTGGGATGAAGCACAAAAACTCACCGGA
CGTGACCCGGACTTCCACCGCCGCGAGTTGTGGGAAGCCATTGAAGCAGGCGATTTTCCGGAATACGAAC
TGGGCTTCCAGTTGATTCCTGAAGAAGATGAATTCAAGTTCGACTTCGATCTTCTCGATCCAACCAAACT
TATCCCGGAAGAACTGGTGCCCGTTCAGCGTGTCGGCAAAATGGTGCTCAATCGCAACCCGGATAACTTC
TTTGCTGAAAACGAACAGGCGGCTTTCCATCCTGGGCATATCGTGCCGGGACTGGACTTCACCAACGATC
CGCTGTTGCAGGGACGTTTGTTCTCCTATACCGATACACAAATCAGTCGTCTTGGTGGGCCGAATTTCCA
TGAGATTCCGATTAACCGTCCGACCTGCCCTTACCATAATTTCCAGCGTGACGGCATGCATCGCATGGGG
ATCGACACTAACCCGGCGAATTACGAACCGAACTCGATTAACGATAACTGGCCGCGCGAAACACCGCCGG
GGCCGAAACGCGGCGGTTTTGAATCATACCAGGAGCGCGTGGAAGGCAATAAAGTTCGCGAGCGCAGCCC
ATCGTTTGGCGAATATTATTCCCATCCGCGTCTGTTCTGGCTAAGTCAGACGCCATTTGAGCAGCGCCAT
ATTGTCGATGGTTTCAGTTTTGAGTTAAGCAAAGTCGTTCGTCCGTATATTCGTGAGCGCGTTGTTGACC
AGCTGGCGCATATTGATCTCACTCTGGCCCAGGCGGTGGCGAAAAATCTCGGTATCGAACTGACTGACGA
CCAGCTGAATATCACCCCACCTCCGGACGTCAACGGTCTGAAAAAGGATCCATCCTTAAGTTTGTACGCC
ATTCCTGACGGTGATGTGAAAGGTCGCGTGGTAGCGATTTTACTTAATGATGAAGTGAGATCGGCAGACC
TTCTGGCCATTCTCAAGGCGCTGAAGGCCAAAGGCGTTCATGCCAAACTGCTCTACTCCCGAATGGGTGA
AGTGACTGCGGATGACGGTACGGTGTTGCCTATAGCCGCTACCTTTGCCGGTGCACCTTCGCTGACGGTC
GATGCGGTCATTGTCCCTTGCGGCAATATCGCGGATATCGCTGACAACGGCGATGCCAACTACTACCTGA
TGGAAGCCTACAAACACCTTAAACCGATTGCGCTGGCGGGTGACGCGCGCAAGTTTAAAGCAACAATCAA
GATCGCTGACCAGGGTGAAGAAGGGATTGTGGAAGCTGACAGCGCTGACGGTAGTTTTATGGATGAACTG
CTAACGCTGATGGCAGCACACCGCGTGTGGTCACGCATTCCTAAGATTGACAAAATTCCTGCCTGA
